Addgene plasmid #197972: pDARMO_CMVT_N_Strep_BIRC6
Purpose: Mammalian cell expression of wt Strep-BIRC6
Depositing lab: Eric Fischer. Depositing organization: Dana-Farber Cancer Institute. Publication: Structures of BIRC6-client complexes provide a mechanism of SMAC-mediated release of caspases. Hunkeler M, Jin CY, Fischer ES. Science. 2023 Mar 17;379(6637):1105-1111. doi: 10.1126/science.ade5750. Epub 2023 Feb 9. PubMed 36758104.
Backbone
  Vector backbone: pDARMO_CMVT_N_Strep
  Vector type: Mammalian Expression
Growth in bacteria
  Bacterial resistance: Ampicillin, 100 μg/mL
  Growth temperature: 37°C
  Growth strain: DH5alpha
  Copy number: High Copy
Gene/Insert
  Gene/Insert name: BIRC6 (alt names: BRUCE; APOLLON)
  Species: H. sapiens (human)
  Insert size (bp): 14571
  Mutation: L1332V
  Entrez Gene: BIRC6 (a.k.a. APOLLON, BRUCE)
  Tag / fusion protein: Strep (N terminal on insert)
  Cloning method: Gibson Cloning
Terms and licenses: Academic/Nonprofit Terms; Industry Terms: Not Available to Industry
Depositor comments: Electroporation recommended. Please visit https://www.biorxiv.org/content/10.1101/2022.08.19.504532v1 for bioRxiv preprint.
How to cite: pDARMO_CMVT_N_Strep_BIRC6 was a gift from Eric Fischer (Addgene plasmid # 197972 ; http://n2t.net/addgene:197972 ; RRID:Addgene_197972)
