[The description below was written by a language model from this plasmid's Addgene catalogue record and pLannotate feature annotations shown in this document.]
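Description:
pDARMO_CMVT_N_Strep_BIRC6 is a roughly 19.6 kb mammalian expression plasmid that carries full-length human BIRC6 (also called BRUCE or APOLLON) with an N-terminal Strep tag. It is propagated in E. coli as a high-copy plasmid through a ColE1/pUC-type origin and selected with ampicillin via the β-lactamase gene.

The expression cassette lies on the reverse strand. The human cytomegalovirus immediate-early enhancer and promoter are followed by leader sequences annotated as adenovirus-derived fragments (a major late splice acceptor, a region matching the terminal protein gene, and pieces of a chimeric adenovirus/immunoglobulin intron). These most likely form an adenoviral leader plus intron intended to boost expression. Next come the Strep-Tag II and the 14,571 bp BIRC6 open reading frame, then a WPRE fragment that enhances transcript stability and export, and a bovine growth hormone polyadenylation signal. A short fragment matching an immunoglobulin heavy chain signal sequence is annotated upstream of the tag, but the record does not explain its role. The insert is described as wild-type yet lists an L1332V substitution.

The cassette and a gentamicin resistance gene driven by a Pc promoter sit between Tn7L and Tn7R ends. This arrangement is characteristic of vectors that can transpose into a bacmid, although the record states only mammalian expression as the purpose. BIRC6 is a giant anti-apoptotic protein that combines E2 and E3 ubiquitin ligase activity and inhibits caspases. The Strep tag allows affinity purification on Strep-Tactin, which fits the associated structural work on BIRC6 complexes with caspases and SMAC.
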