Features (pLannotate 1.2.2; 18 found; start..end, strand, type, name):
     27..49      -  intron         chimeric intron (fragment): chimera between introns from adenovirus and immunoglobulin heavy chain genes
     46..255     +  CDS            PTP (fragment): TERM_ADE02 - Experimental evidence at protein level: Swiss-Prot protein existence level 1. Protein covalently bound to the viral DNA that acts as a primer for viral genomic replication by DNA strand displacement. Assembles on the viral origin of replication in an initiation complex with viral polymerase, DBP, host NFIA and host POU2F1/OCT1. During initiation, the polymerase covalently couples the first dCTP with Ser- 580 of pTP. The terminal protein stimulates the template activity over 20 fold compared to protein-free templates. Neo-synthesized viral genomes are linked to two preterminal prot
    288..326     -  misc_feature   Ad SA (fragment): adenovirus major late transcript splice acceptor (Friedrich and Soriano, 1991)
    391..594     -  promoter       CMV promoter: human cytomegalovirus (CMV) immediate early promoter
    595..959     -  enhancer       CMV enhancer: human cytomegalovirus immediate early enhancer
    992..1157    -  mobile_element Tn7L: mini-Tn7 element (left end of the Tn7 transposon) Tn7
   1182..1253    +  promoter       AmpR promoter: bla
   1254..2114    +  CDS            AmpR: β-lactamase; bla; confers resistance to ampicillin, carbenicillin, and related antibiotics
   2153..2741    +  rep_origin     ori: high-copy-number ColE1/pMB1/pBR322/pUC origin of replication
   2805..3028    -  mobile_element Tn7R: mini-Tn7 element (right end of the Tn7 transposon) Tn7
   3095..3628    -  CDS            GmR: gentamycin acetyltransferase; aacC1; confers resistance to gentamycin
   3817..3845    -  promoter       Pc promoter: intI1 (promoter lies within the coding sequence); class 1 integron promoter
   3989..4100    -  polyA_signal   bGH poly(A) signal: bovine growth hormone polyadenylation signal
   4114..4655    -  misc_feature   WPRE (fragment): woodchuck hepatitis virus posttranscriptional regulatory element
   4708..19278   -  CDS            BIRC6: BIRC6_HUMAN - Also known as KIAA1289. Experimental evidence at protein level: Swiss-Prot protein existence level 1. Anti-apoptotic protein which can regulate cell death by controlling caspases and by acting as an E3 ubiquitin-protein ligase. Has an unusual ubiquitin conjugation system in that it could combine in a single polypeptide, ubiquitin conjugating (E2) with ubiquitin ligase (E3) activity, forming a chimeric E2/E3 ubiquitin ligase. Its tragets include CASP9 and DIABLO/SMAC. Acts as an inhibitor of CASP3, CASP7 and CASP9. Important regulator for the final stages of cytokinesis. Crucial f
  19334..19356   -  CDS            Strep-Tag II (fragment): peptide that binds Strep-Tactin®, an engineered form of streptavidin
  19415..19461   -  CDS            IgH signal sequence (fragment): signal sequence from the mouse immunoglobulin heavy chain variable region
  19480..15      -  intron         chimeric intron (fragment) (across the origin): chimera between introns from adenovirus and immunoglobulin heavy chain genes
>Addgene plasmid #197972 | pDARMO_CMVT_N_Strep_BIRC6 | addgene full sequence | sequence record 390540 | Addgene NGS Result
AGAGGGAGTACTCACCCCAACAGCTGGATCTCAAGCCTGCCACACCTCACCTCGACCATCCGCGGTGTCA
ACACCGCCTACTTTAATTACATCATCAGCAGCACCTCCGCCAGAAACAACCCCGACCGCCACCCGCTGCC
GCCCGCCACGGTGCTCAGCCTACCTTGCGACTGTGACTGGTTAGACGCCTTTCTCGAGAGGTTTTCCGAT
CCGGTCGATGCGGACTCGCTCAGGTCCCTCGGTGGCGGAGTACCGTTCGGAGGCCGACGGGTTTCCGATC
CAAGAGTACTGGAAAGACCGCGAAGAGTTTGTCCTCAACCGCGAGCCCAACAGCTGGCCCTCGCAGACAG
CGAGGCGGAAGAGAGTGAGGATCTGACGGTTCACTAAACCAGCTCTGCTTATATAGACCTCCCACCGTAC
ACGCCTACCGCCCATTTGCGTCAATGGGGCGGAGTTGTTACGACATTTTGGAAAGTCCCGTTGATTTTGG
TGCCAAAACAAACTCCCATTGACGTCAATGGGGTGGAGACTTGGAAATCCCCGTGAGTCAAACCGCTATC
CACGCCCATTGATGTACTGCCAAAACCGCATCACCATGGTAATAGCAATGACTAATACGTAGATGTACTG
CCAAGTAGGAAAGTCCCATAAGGTCATGTACTGGGCATAATGCCAGGCGGGCCATTTACCGTCATTGACG
TCAATAGGGGGCGTACTTGGCATATGATACACTTGATGTACTGCCAAGTGGGCAGTTTACCGTAAATACT
CCACCCATTGACGTCAATGGAAAGTCCCTATTGGCGTTACTATGGGAACATACGTCATTATTGACGTCAA
TGGGCGGGGGTCGTTGGGCGGTCAGCCAGGCGGGCCATTTACCGTAAGTTATGTAACGCGGAACTCCATA
TATGGGCTATGAACTAATGACCCCGTAATTGATTACTATTAATAACTAGCTAGCTTAAGGGCGAATCCGG
ACCGCAGGCTGAACCAGATAAGTGAAATCTAGTTCCAAACTATTTTGTCATTTTTAATTTTCGTATTAGC
TTACGACGCTACACCCAGTTCCCATCTATTTTGTCACTCTTCCCTAAATAATCCTTAAAAACTCCATTTC
CACCCCTCCCAGTTCCCAACTATTTTGTCCGCCCACAACCGGTTGACTTGGGTCCTAAATACATTCAAAT
ATGTATCCGCTCATGAGACAATAACCCTGATAAATGCTTCAATAATATTGAAAAAGGAAGAGTATGAGTA
TTCAACATTTCCGTGTCGCCCTTATTCCCTTTTTTGCGGCATTTTGCCTTCCTGTTTTTGCTCACCCAGA
AACGCTGGTGAAAGTAAAAGATGCTGAAGATCAGTTGGGTGCACGAGTGGGTTACATCGAACTGGATCTC
AACAGCGGTAAGATCCTTGAGAGTTTTCGCCCCGAAGAACGTTTTCCAATGATGAGCACTTTTAAAGTTC
TGCTATGTGGCGCGGTATTATCCCGTATTGACGCCGGGCAAGAGCAACTCGGTCGCCGCATACACTATTC
TCAGAATGACTTGGTTGAGTACTCACCAGTCACAGAAAAGCATCTTACGGATGGCATGACAGTAAGAGAA
TTATGCAGTGCTGCCATAACCATGAGTGATAACACTGCGGCCAACTTACTTCTGACAACGATCGGAGGAC
CGAAGGAGCTAACCGCTTTTTTGCACAACATGGGGGATCATGTAACTCGCCTTGATCGTTGGGAACCGGA
GCTGAATGAAGCCATACCAAACGACGAGCGTGACACCACGATGCCTGTAGCAATGGCAACAACGTTGCGC
AAACTATTAACTGGCGAACTACTTACTCTAGCTTCCCGGCAACAATTAATAGACTGGATGGAGGCGGATA
AAGTTGCAGGACCACTTCTGCGCTCGGCCCTTCCGGCTGGCTGGTTTATTGCTGATAAATCTGGAGCCGG
TGAGCGTGGGTCACGCGGTATCATTGCAGCACTGGGGCCAGATGGTAAGCCCTCCCGTATCGTAGTTATC
TACACGACGGGGAGTCAGGCAACTATGGATGAACGAAATAGACAGATCGCTGAGATAGGTGCCTCACTGA
TTAAGCATTGGTAATAAGCGTCAGACCCCGTAGAAAAGATCAAAGGATCTTCTTGAGATCCTTTTTTTCT
GCGCGTAATCTGCTGCTTGCAAACAAAAAAACCACCGCTACCAGCGGTGGTTTGTTTGCCGGATCAAGAG
CTACCAACTCTTTTTCCGAAGGTAACTGGCTTCAGCAGAGCGCAGATACCAAATACTGTTCTTCTAGTGT
AGCCGTAGTTAGGCCACCACTTCAAGAACTCTGTAGCACCGCCTACATACCTCGCTCTGCTAATCCTGTT
ACCAGTGGCTGCTGCCAGTGGCGATAAGTCGTGTCTTACCGGGTTGGACTCAAGACGATAGTTACCGGAT
AAGGCGCAGCGGTCGGGCTGAACGGGGGGTTCGTGCACACAGCCCAGCTTGGAGCGAACGACCTACACCG
AACTGAGATACCTACAGCGTGAGCTATGAGAAAGCGCCACGCTTCCCGAAGGGAGAAAGGCGGACAGGTA
TCCGGTAAGCGGCAGGGTCGGAACAGGAGAGCGCACGAGGGAGCTTCCAGGGGGAAACGCCTGGTATCTT
TATAGTCCTGTCGGGTTTCGCCACCTCTGACTTGAGCGTCGATTTTTGTGATGCTCGTCAGGGGGGCGGA
GCCTATGGAAAAACGCCAGCAACGCGGCCTTTTTACGGCTTCCTGTGGATGCGCAGATGCCCTGCGTAAG
CGGGTGTGGGCGGACAATAAAGTCTTAAACTGAACAAAATAGATCTAAACTATGACAATAAAGTCTTAAA
CTAGACAGAATAGTTGTAAACTGAAATCAGTCCAGTTATGCTGTGAAAAAGCATACTGGACTTTTGTTAT
GGCTAAAGCAAACTCTTCATTTTCTGAAGTGCAAATTGCCCGTCGTATTAAAGAGGGGCGTGGCCAAGGG
CATGTAAAGACTATATTCGCGGCGTTGTGACAATTTACCGAACAACTCCGCGGCCGGGAAGCCGATCTCG
GCTTGAACGAATTGTTAGGTGGCGGTACTTGGGTCGATATCAAAGTGCATCACTTCTTCCCGTATGCCCA
ACTTTGTATAGAGAGCCACTGCGGGATCGTCACCGTAATCTGCTTGCACGTAGATCACATAAGCACCAAG
CGCGTTGGCCTCATGCTTGAGGAGATTGATGAGCGCGGTGGCAATGCCCTGCCTCCGGTGCTCGCCGGAG
ACTGCGAGATCATAGATATAGATCTCACTACGCGGCTGCTCAAACTTGGGCAGAACGTAAGCCGCGAGAG
CGCCAACAACCGCTTCTTGGTCGAAGGCAGCAAGCGCAATAAATGTCTTACTACGGAGCAAGTTCCCGAG
GTAATCGGAGTCCGGCTGATGTTGGGAGTAGGTGGCTACATCACCGAACTCACGACCGAAAAGATCAAGA
GCAGCCCGCATGGATTTGACTTGGTCAGGGCCGAGCCTACATGTACGAATGATGCCCATACTTGAGCCAC
CTAACTTTGTTTTAGGGCGACTGCCCTGCTGCGTAACATCGTTGCTGCTGCGTAACATCGTTGCTGCTCC
ATAACATCAAACATCGACCCACGGCGTAACGCGCTTGCTGCTTGGATGCCCGAGGCATAGACTGTACAAA
AAAACAGTCATAACAAGCCATGAAAACCGCCACTGCGCCGTTACCACCGCTGCGTTCGGTCAAGGTTCTG
GACCAGTTGCGTGAGCGCATACGCTACTTGCATTACAGTTTACGAACCGAACAGGCTTATGTCAACGAGT
AGCCACCGTTCGGGCGTCCCAGCGATTCGCCCTTAACTCGAGTCCCCAGCATGCCTGCTATTGTCTGCCC
AATCCTCCCCCTTGCTGTCCTGCCCCACCCCACCCCCCAGAATAGAATGACACCTACTCAGACAATTTGA
TGCAATTTCCTCATTTTATTAGGAAAGGACAGTGGGAGTGGCACCTTCCAGGGTCAAGGAAGGCACGGGG
GAGGGGCAAACAACAGATGGCTGGCAACTAGAAGGCACAGTCGAGGCAGATCTCGAAGCCGCGGAAGAGG
CCGCAGAGCCGGCAGCAGGCCGCGGGAAGGAAGGTCCGCTGGATTGAGGGCCGAAGGGACGTAGCAGAAG
GACGTCCCGCGCAGAATCCAGGTGGCAACACAGGCGAGCAGCCAAGGAAAGGACGATGATTTCCCCGACA
ACACCACGGAATTGTCAGTGCCCAACAGCCGAGCCCCTGTCCAGCAGCGGGCAAGGCAGGCGGCACTGAG
TTCCGCCGTGGCAATAGGGAGGGGGAAAGCGAAAGTCCCGGAAAGGAGCTGACAGGTGGTGGCAATGCCC
CAACCAGTGGGGGTTGCGTCAGCAAACACAGTGCACACCACGCCACGTTGCCTGACAACGGGCCACAACT
CCTCATAAAGAGACAGCAACCAGGATTTATACAAGGAGGAGAAAATGAAAGCCATACGGGAAGCAATAGC
ATGATACAAAGGCATTAAAGCAGCGTATCCACATAGCGTAAAAGGAGCAACATAGTTAAGAATACCAGTC
AATCTTTCACAAATTTTGTAATCCAGAGGTTGATTTTACGGCCACAGGCCATTACGGCCACAGGCCATTA
TCATCAGCGGCCGCTCAAAGCTGAAAGTCGGACGGAAGTTCCTTTGAACTTGAGGGTTTTACCTGATCGT
GCATAAGGGTCTCTTCCGCACCTGTAGTGGCTCTACATACTTCTGGGGCGTCGTCCGTGTCAGGATCCAA
ACCCTCAGGACACGGCAATTTCAAGAGTTCCTCGCGGAGTTGGGCCGTATGTCGTTTGAGAGCCGCTGCG
TGATGAGACATAGTCCGTCCGACCCGTTTGTCTGAGGAATATTGTTGGATGTCTGCTATCCACTCTTCAC
ACTGCGCCATAATTTCTACTCTTTTCAAATAGAAATGTTTATGTATCACCTCCTTGAAGCAAGGAGAGGG
ATTCCTAATCTGTTCGAGCATAGCCCACTTCACTGTAGCTTGGCGGATATTGCCATCGTACTCCCTGCTG
GATTGAGTACCAGATGGTGTGCCTCGAGACCTCTCGTAACCAGGCTCGTTAAAGTAAGGTTCCGCCACGA
GGATCAATGATTGAACGGACACGAGTACCTGGAGAAATGATGATGTTTGCGGGTTCCATTTTTCTTCGGG
TCTTCCATGCCATGTATTCAGAATTGAGAGGCAAACTTTGCCGTCGTTATACAGGTTGGGGTTGAAGCGT
ACGGAGTGACCCCCGGTAGTTTCCAAATTGACAAGGGGCGGGCTGGAAGGGTAATCCTGTGGGAAGTAAA
CGTCAAACTCGAAGCATCCGTTTGCATAAGGAGTGTCTGCGGGGCCGGTGATCAGAACTTTCATAATATC
CAATCTCTCTTCATCACATCTCACGAAGACTGAACTACTGGATGACAAGGGGAGACTAGTACTGAGGGTA
ACCGCTTCTTGAGCAAGGCGCCGAGCCCTAGCTGCACTATTTGCATCGTTAGCGTTTTTGACCTGGCTCA
TATAATGATAGTTCACTTTGAATCCCAGCTTGCCGTCCTCGTCTTCAGACACCATTTCAAAAGTGTCGAA
TTGGAGCTTTTTCATCACTGCGACATACTTTTCCTCAAGGGATTTCAGGACGGACAGCGGCTTAGGCTTC
ATGGCCGCTTTCTTTGAATACTCCCCAAGTTTCTTCTCCTGGTTGGCCTGTCGGAGTGATGTTGTTGCAG
CGTAAACAATTTCAGCTGTTTTCTGTATATCTGGTACGAGCAAAGTAAGCCCTTCGGGTTCCTGGTCAGA
TGCGTCTGGCTTAACTCCGGTTTTAACATTCTCTCTCTTAGACCGCAGGCGGTTGGTATAAGTATCGACA
CAAGTTTTCATTTTGGCAAGGAGAGTGCCAACACTGGTCTGGCACTCGCTCTGCTCCTCCTCCTCCTCGC
CATTCTCGGTGCTCAGGGGGAGCAGGAGAGGCACCATGGCAGCGCAACTGGCTATAGCTCTCAGCAGTTC
CAGAAGAGCTCTATACAAGGGAACATGTCTCGCCATGTCCAGCACAGAGTCGTTTCGAAGGTATGAACTC
ATGGCAGGTATCAAACAACTCTGGCTAAGAAGCTCCAGGAGCACACTGGGGAGAGCATTGGAATTCTGAC
CGCGCGTTTCGTGACTGGATTGTGCCTCGCCATTCACCGCTGAAGACACAGGGTTTATATAGCTCGCAAG
CACCTGGAGCAGACAAGTTACATGTTCCTCCTCCAACCTTTGCTTCGTAAGAGCTTGTTCCACATCCCAT
CCGGAGGCGGTTGAGCCAGTCCCAAATCCGGTCCCTTTTGCCCAGTAGAGCTGCTGCTCCTCGGTACTCG
TGGGGTTGTGGGAGCTGCTCACCTGTGGTTCCGTCTGGTTCACGCTGCTGTTTGGGACCCGGGGACTGTG
GTGGCTCAACGCACTGAGGCACACGAGAATGAGGTGCAAGGCCCCGATCTCAAGGGCCATTCGTCGCAGA
AGGACGCCGTCATCAGTTGTGAGGGGGGTAGTTGAAAAGAGGGATCGGAGCACATGAAAAGGAAGTGTGG
GCAATACGTTCGCGCTGGGGCTCTGAAGGATATGGGAACCTTCTCCATCGTCCGTCACCCCCAAAACGAG
CCGCAGAAGGCATTGCGCATGCTTGCGTTCTTTCAGCAGGACTTCAGCGTAACCAGGGAGCCTAAGAAAA
AGCCCAAATGCCGCCAAAGAGTGCGCTGGTATTGGAGACATTGTCTGGACGGCGGATTTTATTGGGGGCG
GCTCGGCAGCAACCGTTTCGGGGGCCTCATACACCAATTCGCCGCTCTGCTCAATTGTCACCCATTCAAA
TTGATCTGAATCTTTAGGTTTCTCTTGGGTGGTTGAGGTTACAACCGGAGCTGATACCTGCTGGATCACT
TCAGGATAAAGCATGGGCAACCTCTCGGCGATGAGAGCAAGACCACCCATCCCGGCGAATACCTGGAGCG
GGGATTGTATCGGACAGGTTTCCAGCAGGCTTTCATCCAAAATTCCGTCCATGCATTCGTCGCCGGGTGT
CAAGGCCTCGTCCTCTGGGCAGGAAGCAAGGAGGTCACCGTGATCCTTTTCAGGGTGCAAGCGCTTATAG
GAATCAGTTTTGGACAGTGAAGGGTCTGTAATCACCCGACTGCCCAGCTTAACCGTAAGATCTATAGATC
TGTACCCCTGAGGCAACTTGCGGTCATAAAGCAGGGTGAGCAGTTGAGCCAGAGTCATTTCCGCTGGCAG
TGGCTGACCTGCGAGAAGCTTATGGAACAGATGAAACACTGGTACCGTGATGATTTTATTCGCTGCCTCG
GCGCCGCTCGTGCTTCCGATCTTGTCCGGTATCGTCCTCCCGCGGCGTGATGGTGGTCGAGGAGGGGTCG
CGCTGACCGCCCTCTTGCTTTGACTCTTGAGCCCGGAGGCGACTACCACGGAGTAGTTATCCTGAAAGCC
ATTTTCGGCTTTGACTTTCTCTTTTTCCTCGTGGTTTTTTTTTTCTTTGTCATCTTTCTGCTCGGAGATA
AGCTTGGCGGTGATGCTCGGAGTATCGGAGACCCTATCAAGGACATCTGAAAGCGTCGTAGATACTGGCA
GGTGGAGTGTTCTAAATTTGTGCCCGGCCCCGTACATCGGGTGCTGAATGACATGGCTCGTGGCATTTAT
CCTTCCCTTATAGAGCGGGCACGGGCTCTGCAGGAACATAGTGACCTTTTCGTCCTCCAGCATGAGTTGA
AGGAAGAGTCGTCTGATAAAACCGCTTATGTTGCCAGACGTCGGGAGATTGCCCCTCTGTGGACTGGTCT
GAAAGAGCTCGCAAAGCACTTGAGCCATAAGCTTTTGATTATTTGGGTGGCAACTTATGCACTGGAGAAA
AAACGCCACTGTCGCGTTTTCTATAGCGGTTCTTTGTTGTGTTGTAAGACCCGTAGTAGCGGCAGAACTC
AAGCTGGCAGACCTAGCGCTCGTCTGCTGGGCCCCGAGATTGTGTGAGCCGCTGGTACTCCCAGAATGAC
ACAACAAGAACAGCAGTGCAGTCCAGAGAGGATTGACTTCGGAACCACCCAGCCAGTCTTTCATGATGTG
GCTGTTACCGACCTCGGTAAGGAACCGCAATATCGGGGCGACGAGATCCGCCGTAATCGGCATTTTGTTA
CATTGCTGGGGAACATGATGCCGCCGGAGTTTATCCTGTGAAATGTCAATGCTCTGTGCAATGGATTCAC
TACTACTTATGTGGGAAAAACAGAATGAAGCCAAGCTCCGAACAAGGAGGCTCGGCAGCCCGCTGTCCAG
GAGCTGCTTAATAGCTTCAGGAGACTGTGAAGAACTTGCGAGGGTAGCCAAGTGGCTTTCAGTCAGCGCC
AAGGGTGCTTGGGCATTTTTAGAATCATCTGTCAGAGATGAAGACAAGTCTTGCTTTTTGCTGTCATCTG
TCATGGACAAGCGGTGATGGCATTGAACCGGCGGGGGGGTTATGCCCATCCAACCCATCAACAGAGAGAA
GTAGTTAGGATGTACGTGACACATAGAGCAAAGCAAGCTGTCAACAGCCTTTTTGAGAACCATATTACAC
GGCAGAGACATGGACCAATTAAACAGAAGCTCAAAGAGCTCCTGATCCAGCAGTGCTGGCAAGTCGTATT
CAACGAGCAACTCATAGGAGTGCCACAGAATTGCCGCAACGCAATGCAGGTGACTCGGTGACGGCATCAG
AAGCCCGTATTCTACAGTGCTGGAATTCGGGCACATGTAATTCATTCGGCCAGATCTTTTCATAGCTGCT
ACGCGCGCGCTATCGCTTACCCATTTGAGCAATGCCTGAATCCGATCTTTGGTTCCCGGATCTTGGGTAG
TTCCAAGTTGATACAAAATGTCTATTGTACTATCGCTAGAGAGGCCATTCAACCGACCAAACAACAGTGG
ACTGTTCAGATCTGTAGGATCAGAACCACTAGCTGCACAATTCCGCAACAAGATGTCTATAAGCTTGAGA
CCTATCCGAGTTGACTGGAGGCCGATTTTAACCAAGACGACCTCAATATTGGGTGAGTGCATTCCGCAAT
AGGGGGACATGAGAAGTGCGGCGCAAGTCTGGAGAAGATTGGCCGTGGGGGCAGCCGCTGAAGCCATCAT
TCCTTCCAGATCTGAGATATGCGTGAGACAGTGATGGAGGAGCCGGAGCCATCCGATAGATGTTTTGCTA
ACTTGATCTTCGGAAGGCAAAAACGGATTATTTACCGTAGCAGAAGATGTGGTCCCAAACGCTGTAAGCC
CCAGGAGTTTAATCTGGGAAAGCCCGAGCGTGGAAGCGTCGCGGGGGCGGTGCAAGCGCAAGCAGACCGC
GGAAGCTACCTCAGCTTTTACAAGTTGGATCTTTATGTAGGTAAGTCCTGAAGTTACGACCGGAGTACTG
AGCGGGAGCATATTTACTCCATCCGCACTAACCTCGACTGATACAGAGGATGGACACGTAGCCAAAGAAG
CCAGGTGAGGCTGAATATGGATTTCCTTAAGGAGCACCGCGGCAGGGAGATGAATAGTGAGATCGCACCA
TGCTTCCTCTGGCAAGAATATATATGACCAAGCTGCGGATCTGGCCCTCCGGTGAGGAGGAGTGGCTTGA
AGCAGGACTTCCGCCGGCTGTGCCGTTGGAGAAGAGCTCGTAATTGTACCCAAAGGTGCAAAATTGTGTA
TTCCTTCAGCATTATCTGGCTCAGAGGCAAGGATCCTCGTCTTCAAGGTAGAATCGACTGCCTTGTTCGG
CCCAGAGTCAAGGAACTTCATAATGGTGGAGACCATAGATCTTGCTGTGTTGACAATCGCTCTAGTGCTT
GTAACCATGTTATTGCAGATGAGCTGCACTCCTCCCATGTCATGGAAGGCTTTAAGCGCGTCAGAAGTAT
CGAGGACTCGGAGTATGAACCACAGCAGAGGCTCAGACAACTGGCATGTGGCAAGTGACCCCTGCCGGCC
CATGTATCCACATGCCATATATGTCAAGATCGGCTGCAGCATCATGTGAACCGTAGACGCTTTCTTGCTC
AAAGTAGTCAGAATCGTGAAAAGTCCATCTCCCACAGAGATCGCATCCAAACCGCCATGAAAGTTTTCAT
GCTTAGTCAAATGCAACCCAGAAGCTCCTATAATCATGGCCATTGCAGAGGAATTGCACAAGCCGAGTGC
GGACAGAATTTGACTCATTATCTGTTGATTGGCGAGCACGAGATCCGCCACGTAGGCTGGGGATCCTTGT
ACGCTGGTGCTGGAACCATTTCCATCTTTACCCCCGGACACTTTTTCTTCGTCGGAAACGGAATCCGTCG
TATTAGTTGTGACGCTTACTCTAGCACTGTATTCCCTATTGCCACTCAAAGGCAGTTGCACAAGGATGTT
GACGAGCTTCAGAAGATCGAACATCAACTGATCTCTGGTCATCTCTCCGCACACTGCTTTTGCGTCTCCA
GGTCGGATCAGATTAGCGAAGAGACCACCAAAACAAGCCCGAGCGCCCACACTACTGTCTGAGCCACTTC
TTGACATGACCTTATCTGAGCATGTGATATAATGGTGTACAAGGAACGTAACGCTTTCGATGACAGCAGA
TATAGTAGAGACACTTACAACCTCGAAGTTTTGTTCAAGGGTGAACTCCAACAGCTTGACTTGAGCATCC
AAAGGACCTTGCCCCGTCTGGAACGCCCCTCTTTCGGTACTGAGGATATGAATAAGCTTGAGGAGGAATT
CTGAGAATATCTGAGGGCAGGTTGAAGAAAGGTGTACCTGGAGTCTGGTCAAAAACTCCTGCATCGCCTG
GGTGGCTGTAGGTCCAACTTGTGGGCTGTGTTGGTTCGTACCATGCGGGGAAGTACCAGAGAGGAATTTA
ACCAGTACGTGGATCAGGTTTGGATCTGACACCAACAGGTGTGCCGTAGATTCCTGAGTTCCTATAGCGC
TGGAACTACCTGAATTCAATTGCATATTTGTCATCAGGGTCAGACTATGCAAAACCAAGCACCAGGTGCG
CAAAAGTGTGTTGGGATACCACGCCAGCACGGTGAGGAAGCTGGTGATAGAGGCTTGATTAAGACTAATC
ACCGGTATTCTATTGGCATTGTACAGAAAGATATCTGCACCATTTTCCTTATTGCCTGTAGAGGAACTAT
TCAGGGAAAGTGTAAGCCACAGTTGGAGCAAGGACTCAAGCTGCACGTGGTGAACCTGGAGCATGGAGAA
AAGTTTGTTGAAACAAACGTTCAGCATAGGTACAGATGAGAGCTGTATAATCAGCTGGCTGGTTTGATTC
GCAGCTTGAAGCCCACCAAGGAGTGAATCATCGGTCCCAGTTGGGCTCTGAGACAAGGTAGGTGACGTAT
TGGTCAGAGCCTGCAATATACTGTCCGCTTCAAGAGTGCTCATCATTTTCAACATCAACTCTGCCTGCTG
CTCCAAACCCACTTCCAGGCGAGCATCCAGGGCTTGAGAAACGGACACGGATACAGTCTGACTACCGTTC
TTCTCAGTATTCGCTGGAGGTTTCGCAACTGGGATTCCAAGTCCACCTATGTAAGGATTATAGTTATATG
TACCGTAGTCCGCGCCCCAATAATCGTACCAAGTAGATGAGATGGGTTTGAATACCTTTGCCGCCAATGG
GTCCTTCTCCAGGTCTATGTCGAGTGGATCGATGTCTACTTCCATAAGGTCCTGGAGAAGCTCGAGATCT
ATCTCTTTGTCTTTCTCAAGTGATGACAGGGGGGGTGCACCAGTGATGTCGTGGGTAAGGGGTTCGTCAA
TGGTCTCCAGAAGCTGAACTGATGATTGTTGCAGACTATCATCGGAATCCCCCGCCGTAGCTCCAACATC
ATCACCAACGGTCCCTTCTTCCATCGCTTCGGCGGCCACCGGAGCAAGCAACTCTCCTGCGAGTATATCT
TGGAGCATACAAGTCAATGAGTATTGGGCCCAGGCGCCGCCCCAGCTGATGTCGCCTCGGTTGAAGTCCG
TCCCGACCAACAAGAGCAGCAATCTTTCCAGTTGGGGTTCATTTACAATTTCGCACAAGTGTATTGTTGG
CCTGGTCGCATTAGCAATTCGTGCCAAGACCTTACAAACGAAGAGCAAGAGGTCGGCATGACATGTGAAA
TCCATAGACAACAAGAAAAGAACAAGCTTTTGAACCACGCTAATGCACCTTTCATGGGCCAAAGTGAAAG
GCAGTGGTTCAATTTCCGGAGACTCCTTGGCCGTGGTAACTTCTGTATCAAGATTACTTCTACTCCACTC
GGCCGTCCGTCTCAGCCTAATGAGATCTTTAAAATGCTTACTCGTTGCTTGCTTAAGTTTGGCCTGCTCA
ACGAGCAACTTATAGCTAGATCCCTTATTTGACTGAATTTTTTCTTTCTCCATCTGCTCAACCAGAGCCT
TTTGTTTCGCCTTGAGGAGGTTAAGCTGCTGCTTATGATGAACGAGTTGTTTCCGGATTTTTCTTGAGTA
CAATCTATCCAGGCTACTTGACCCTTTGCTAGAGCGGTTCAAGGATTGTGTATGAAGATTATTGTTTATG
AAAGACCACTGATTGCCATTCAAAGGTTTTTTTGCTGCGGCTGCTTCATCCTCTACGGTTGCCACATAGT
CAAGCAACCGACTGACCAACATTACGACCCATGATATCATTGGGATGTCAAGAACCCCTTCAGTCCGTCG
GTGCATGGGGAGCTGTGGCTGCAACGGGGAAAGCAAATTATCCAAGAGGTTCAGCAGGGATTCGAGTACA
CCGCTATTAGACAAGCTTCGCTGTCCAATGCAGCTGAGCAACATGAACACCCGGTCTTGCGGAAATATCA
AAAGTTGTTCAGAATTATAAAGCTCCTGCAAAACGTTGGAAAGAAATTGACCCCACCACCTCTCCCCGCC
GCACAATTGCACCAGCAAAAGCCCTGTGTGAAGCCTAATCTTTGGTGTCCCTGAAATACACAAATGCTTG
AAGAGTTCCTCACAAGCTTGCGCATGGAATGTGCTCTGCAGGACTGCTGGCACGGAATGTCCATTGCTTG
CGTGCAACAAGGAGAGAAGCGTGTCCAGCAAGTACCGTATGATCGTTCGCAGTTGTTCTGTGGAGCTTGT
CTGTATCAGGTCTTCGGGATTACTTGTTTCAGAGAGCATCTTTCTTGAGGCCCCCAAGGCAACCTTCAGG
CGTTGAACAGCATTGTGGGCAAGGTTGAGCTGAAGCTGAAGTTGAATACAGTCCTGGTATGCAGAGAAGA
CCCTAGAATCTTCCTCGACAGCTTTGTCGGGTTTCCTCAGGAAGTACTGCGCGTTGTTAGCGCTATTCAA
TGGTGGAAGATCAATGGACTGGAGCAAGGTTTCCAAGCGGTGACAAGCCAGATTGTAGCGACACTGAATG
TCTTCTTGCAATGCCACCATCATGGCAAGGTGCTGATCAATCTCGGGCTGATTGGCAGATTCCCCTTCGC
CTTTCAATGGGTCATGCATCAACTTAAGCTCGGACTCCCAAGGAAGAATGTACGTGTGTCCATAGTAAAA
ACCGAGTGGTATCTTCGCCCTTGCATTCGTTGAACCATACCGGCCGATGACTGTAATTTTCATGAAGCGA
CATACGGGGGGCGGAATGAGATCATGCAAAATCAGGGAGTGAGTGCTAATGTCTGTTGCTACAACCAGTC
TGCGACCGTCAACCTCTTCACCCAGGGTCCATATATCAATGGAAAGGCTAGCCAAGTCGCCACAGGTGGG
TATAAGAACGTCTGTCAGGAGGATTGGCCTTCCGAAATCCAACGTAACGAAGCGTCTAGCTCCACTATGC
ATCCGTTCAATTATGATGGATTGATGGGGAGGGGGCTGAAGGAAGTGGCTAGCGTGTGAGATGGCAAGAG
CAAGTCCTGACCCCAAAGGGTTCATTCGGGATTTGTTTGAGTTTTTGTTGTGTGCTGCGAGATTGACGGC
AGGCGGGTCAATAACTGAACCCGGGAAAAGCTGGGCCAACTCTGCGTTGATGACGACAGAAACAGCTTCA
TTTGGCGGCGTCAAGGGTGGAGTCATAAACAGGGGTGTCGTTTTTGGAGTAGGCGGGATCACATCGCTTG
GGTGTATAAAGAAGCCCGGGGCAGCGACGGGGTTGCTAGGGACGCTATTGTGTACGGGGCCGACAGCTGA
CGCAGCTGCGGCTGCCGCTGCGGTTGTTTGGTGCAGTTTCGCCTCCAACTTCGCCTTCTGTTGTTGCAGC
TTAAGAAGTTGTTGCTGCTTTTCCTGCAGAACCTGGAGTTGCTGCTCCGCACTGGCCATGGCATGGGACA
GAGACTGCAGAGCCACCTGTGCAGCGGAACTCAGAGCCGTTGATGCCTCCCCTACCGTTCCTGAGGAGAG
CCCTCCCACCGCCGGTGTCACACCGAAGCTACTCATAGCATCATCTCGCTCAATCCGCGTCCCGTCAGAT
GTTGAAACACATGTGAAATGGAGCGGCTCGACTTCAAGAAGTCCGGTAAGGCTAGTAAATGAGCCTTCAG
CCGCCGTACAACTTGAAACCTTACCGTTTCCACTGAGTACGTCGGACAAATCTATTTCGTCAGACTGGAC
CCCTATGCTGCTGTTATATACATTCTTGCATGAAGACCCAGACATCTCAAGGTCGAACAGCACTGGGTCG
AACGGAGAGGAGTAGAGTCCATATCGTGTCTGGAGAAGCGCTTCCATCGGTGTCAAGCGATCCTGCAGTT
GGCGGGAGACAGCAGTCAAAAGTGAGGCACAGGCCGTACTGCAGCCAGCAAGATCTTCATCCTTGACGTA
GTTCAGAAGAACAAAATACCAGTACACTGAGCCCCCAGTCGTGGCAGCCGGCAGAAATGACATGTTATCG
AGGAGGGCCTTCAAAAGGACTGGACCGAACGCGGGTTGGCAAGGATCGCACTTACCGTTTGAGATACAGA
GCGCGAGAAACCTAGCGCATTTGTGTGCTATACTTCGCCCGGCTTCGAAAAAGCAGACGCGCACAATATC
ACTCAGGAATTTCCGGGTTTTTGACAGGAGATTTTCGTTACCTTCCTTGGAGCTACCTGGGCCATTGGAG
TGTACCCCCGCCAGCCAGCAGAGTGTGTCAAGGACCAGAGACTGCGCATGCTCGGTTATCTGCCCATCAT
CCGTTTTTCGACACAGTGTATTAACGAGCTTTTCATGAAATTCGCTAAATTGCAACATAGCACAGCGTTG
TACTCTCTCCTTAGATATGGAAGTTTTTTTGAATCGCCTGATTGTCACTGAAACTTCCTGCAAGAGGTCG
CAGCCTCGAAGATTTTCAGATTTGCGAGTGCCACTGGTGTTCTCATTCTTAACATTGGAAGATTTCTCCT
TCCCCGCAGCCACTTTTGCGAGCAAACTAGCGAGGGAGTAGCCTTTGTTGCTCTGATGTTTGAGTGAAGG
GAGGCGAACGACTGGCCTCATACCCCCGTTGCATATTTCCTCAGTCCCCCGTTCGTTTACTGCTTTAACG
TGTATGAGGAAAGACCTGTACTTGCCTCCCGCCATCCCTTTCACCAGCTTTGGACTCGTAAGTGTAAGCA
TCCCTGCGTGGCCGGACAAGTCCAGGCCGGAGGCCAACCAAACGGGACCGCAGAGAATATCTTCTTTGTG
GTCTTCAAGGAAGGGACAAAGTCTGAGGCACTGACTTTCCTCAACATCCATGTGTTGCATCTCTTCATTA
AGGTCAACCAATGAGGGTTTTCCGTTTTGCTCGACTTCTATATTCAACGCATTGACTTTTCCCAACCCCG
GTGCCTTGTTTTTCAGCAGAGTAACTTGAATTTGCGGAATATTAGTAATGTTACTATTGAGGACAAATTT
GAAGTCGACATGTCCAACCATGCATGCCTTAGGGAGGACCAATTCGAATACGTGTTCGTCCCAACTGTTT
GAATCGGTCTGCAGTTTCCACGTTCTCGTATGTTGCGCGGCATCCCCGTGATGTTGTTGGTGGAGGTGTT
GTGGGTGCCGTCGCTGCTGCTGCTCTTGCTGGACTTCTACCCAACAGGGAGGAACAGTTGCGGAGAATCT
TGGAGTCAGGGTCTCAAATCGAGTCAGCTCCACCAGTGAAGTCAAGATTTCGAGCGTGAACGGTTGATCT
ACCAACAGGTCAACGCCAGAGATACCCGGACTGGAAGGGTTGCTAAGGGGCTTGGAGCCCTCAGAAGACG
GTTCTATCCCCTTACTAAGGCTCCCATCGACCAATATGTCGGCCTCGTCTATGTCGTCACATGTGCCTCC
TATCTGCAGAAAATGAAGTTCCCCGCCCTTGGTGCACGCGCAAAGGCGGTCAGTGCCACTACAGTAGATC
ACTGAGACGAATGTGTCTTGCTCTTCTGTTCCTTCTTTTTTGGGCGGTTCAACCTTCGCCAGGATTTCGA
AATTGCTCAAATCAAGGATCTTAACGTAGCCGCCTTGAGTCGTAATTACCAGGTGTCCCAGTGTACTGAT
GTCTGAAGTCTTCTCCCGTTCGAAGCCGTTTTTGGACGTAAGTTGCATGTCCTCTATTGGTTCCTCACAG
TCGTCTTCCCGATTGTCGAGGATGTCGGGGGGGAGGAGAATGAGTGATGTGATCGTGTCTTGCGGGTCTT
TGATATGTTGAATCTTTATGGGCTCTTCCTCAAGAGTTACTATGCGTGTAGCGTAATTCATTTTGTAGAG
CACCAAATATCCCCCACTTACGTTCCTTTGTTCAGGCTGAATTATGAGGGGAGTTTGAACATCAGCGGGG
GATTCATGTTGGATAACGGAGATATTTGCACCGTTGACAACCGCCAAATTGGATTCGAGTTCGCCTTTCC
GTCTATTACACAGTGCGCTATTCAGCTTGTTCAGGTTGTTCAAAGCTTCAACTTGGTTTATTGCTGAGAG
GCTCTCGACTGGGCACGTGCGCAGTCCCACCAGCAAATGAATACCATCTGCACAAGGCGTTATTGAGTCT
ATGCAAAGATTCTCTTCTTCCGCGAATTTAGGCAGTCGCAAACACTGAACCAGCGTACCAGGCTTGGGGA
ATACTGAATTCCATTTCTCGGAATCAGGGCTCGTGAGATTTGCTGCGGCGTCTGCGAATTGTTGAATATA
TGTAACAGGTGGGTCTTGAAGGAGCAATTGTTCTTGTGAATCCAGTTCCATCTCGATAATTTGCGGGACC
GTGAAGCCATCATCATGAAGACTTTTGGACATAATATTGTTCATTTGGCTAAATATTTTCCCTGCTTTTT
CATCGCTCTCCTTGATAGAATACAGAAGCAATACAGGCAAAGTGCGTCTGACCAAGGGAGAATTGAGCTC
GCTATTAGTACAGGATTCATTATCCGTTGAACCCTGCTCACTAATGGATTCACCCTGCGTTCGAGAAAGG
CCATCGAGTGACCTATGAGAATTTGAACTAATAGGTGAAGTAGCTGGGGATTTGTATGTCAGAAGTCCGC
CCGCAAGCAGACAGGGGAAAGGAATGTTATGCTGCTCCTGGTGCTTCTCCTTCGTTTTTTCAGATTTGGA
GTTAGTCAGGCAGGGATTCGCTCCCAGTTCCTCAAGATCTTTTACAGTGTCTTCAAGCACATTGGCCACT
ATTTCCCATTGGAGTTTTTCAGGCTGTTGGAGGATAGAAAGCGCGGTAATGTCGAGGGAGACTTCCATGG
CCTCTTTTTGTGAGGTATGCCCAGTAACGCTATCGGACCTGCTGTGTTCTTCGGAGTCTGAATCCTCGAG
CAGGTCATCACTATCTCCTTCGAGTTTCGGGATGTCAGAGCAAGATGATGAATCCTCGAGCCACGCAAGC
GTAGGTCTTCGGCTATCTACACCGGAGGAGGGATCGCCACTCAAGATAAGTTGCTGTACGATGGCAGGGT
CATATGCATTGATTTCGAATTTCAAATGGACTTTCATAAGCTTTGAGACATCCCAGATGCATATTTTTCC
GCGTTTGGTAGCCGCTGCAAGGAAGTGTGGACAGGACCCGCTCCCAAAGCATGATATTCGATCTGTTCCG
TCGGTACACGGAAATTGTGCGGGGGACGTAGCCAGAGTAACAGAGAGTGGTACATTCTGCGTGTGTTCTC
CCTTGACAAACGGGCAATTCGGTGAATGCCGTTCATGCTCGCTCCAAGGCTCATCGGTCGGCTCCCAACA
TACCAGGCATACTGAGCAGGTAAAGCACATCGCTCTGTCATCACCTGAAGACGCAGGTTGATGGTAAAAT
CCAGCCTGGGCCATCGGGTCTGGCTGAGCCCATCGATAGCCGACATGGGGCCAGGAGGTAAAAGTTTCTC
TCCGATTAGCTTCAGAGTACATAAGTGATCGATCGACGGACCGCCCGGGGCCAACTCCCAACTCTGGGCG
CGCGCTAGGCAAGAGGTAGCTCAAGCGATCCATAACTGAACTAGCCACTGGAAGGGCAGCGACGTTCTGA
TTTATTTTTTTCAGCTCGTTGACTATAGCAGAAGCTATAGATTTAAGCACGTGGTGAGGAAGGTGGAATG
TTACGGTCGCCCATTTAGCTACCTTGTGATTCGCTGCTGTCTCGTGGCTGGTATTCTTCAGGCCATCCTT
AAGCTGCGTAATGAAGAGGTCGTAACCTTCGGTGCTGCTGATATCTACTTTCTCGAGGCAGGCAGAGAGC
AATTGCTGTGCTTCGGTCACGGGGAGTTCCAGCTGGACAACGTCGTCCTGCTTACTGACCGGGGTCTGGA
GCGCCGTATCCAGCAGGAGTATCCCATTCAAATCTTTCCGACACCCCACGGCATAGTCATCGACGAAAAT
AACCTTATCTACTGCTGAAATGTACTGGCATTTAACCTGTCCGCCTGGTTTGGCTGACAGCGCGGAGGCT
TGGAGCGTTGCCCCACTTGTTCCATCAATGACCTTGATCGTGCCGCGGGAGGTAACCGCCAGAATAGCAT
TAAGCGCTGGGTGGTAGGAGAGACTATGCAGCCCGTCTGCATCGCAATGCATGCAGCCATCTCGCAGTAC
CAGCCATTCGCTAACCCCCGCAGCCCCAGCTCCTGCGGCAGAGGAACAACCAGGTCCGGAGGCGGCGGCA
GCAGCTGCGGCCATCTTTCGACCGGCAGAAAGCACTATCACGGATGGCAGCGGCTCAGTGACCGTGCCGG
GTGGTGCCGCACCCCCACCCGTTACCATGGTTCGCGAGGGCCCCTGGAACAGAACTTCCAGCCCACCGCT
ACCACCGCCGGATTTTTCGAACTGCGGGTGGCTCCAGTCACCCATGGTGGCGGCACTAGGCCTGGCCAAC
TAGGCCTGGCCAACTTTGGACCTGGGAGTGGACACCTGTGGAGAGAAAGGCAAAGTGGATGTCATTGTCA
CTCAAGTGTATGGCCAGATCGGGCCAGGTGAATATCAAATCCTCCTCGTTTTTGGAAACTGACAATCTTA
GCGCAGAAGTAATGCCCGCTTTTG
